>Addgene plasmid #180545 | KTK_033 | addgene full sequence | sequence record 358958 | Addgene NGS Result
CCGCCTCCATCCAGTCTATTAATTGTTGCCGGGAAGCTAGAGTAAGTAGTTCGCCAGTTAATAGTTTGCG
CAACGTTGTTGCCATTGCTACAGGCATCGTGGTGTCACGCTCGTCGTTTGGTATGGCTTCATTCAGCTCC
GGTTCCCAACGATCAAGGCGAGTTACATGATCCCCCATGTTGTGCAAAAAAGCGGTTAGCTCCTTCGGTC
CTCCGATCGTTGTCAGAAGTAAGTTGGCCGCAGTGTTATCACTCATGGTTATGGCAGCACTGCATAATTC
TCTTACTGTCATGCCATCCGTAAGATGCTTTTCTGTGACTGGTGAGTACTCAACCAAGTCATTCTGAGAA
TAGTGTATGCGGCGACCGAGTTGCTCTTGCCCGGCGTCAATACGGGATAATACCGCGCCACATAGCAGAA
CTTTAAAAGTGCTCATCATTGGAAAACGTTCTTCGGGGCGAAAACTCTCAAGGATCTTACCGCTGTTGAG
ATCCAGTTCGATGTAACCCACTCGTGCACCCAACTGATCTTCAGCATCTTTTACTTTCACCAGCGTTTCT
GGGTGAGCAAAAACAGGAAGGCAAAATGCCGCAAAAAAGGGAATAAGGGCGACACGGAAATGTTGAATAC
TCATACTCTTCCTTTTTCAATATTATTGAAGCATTTATCAGGGTTATTGTCTCATGAGCGGATACATATT
TGAATGTATTTAGAAAAATAAACAAATAGGGGTTCCGCGCACATTTCCCCGAAAAGTGCCACCTGTCATG
ACCAAAATCCCTTAACGTGAGTTTTCGTTCCACTGAGCGTCAGACCCCGTAGAAAAGATCAAAGGATCTT
CTTGAGATCCTTTTTTTCTGCGCGTAATCTGCTGCTTGCAAACAAAAAAACCACCGCTACCAGCGGTGGT
TTGTTTGCCGGATCAAGAGCTACCAACTCTTTTTCCGAAGGTAACTGGCTTCAGCAGAGCGCAGATACCA
AATACTGTTCTTCTAGTGTAGCCGTAGTTAGGCCACCACTTCAAGAACTCTGTAGCACCGCCTACATACC
TCGCTCTGCTAATCCTGTTACCAGTGGCTGCTGCCAGTGGCGATAAGTCGTGTCTTACCGGGTTGGACTC
AAGACGATAGTTACCGGATAAGGCGCAGCGGTCGGGCTGAACGGGGGGTTCGTGCACACAGCCCAGCTTG
GAGCGAACGACCTACACCGAACTGAGATACCTACAGCGTGAGCTATGAGAAAGCGCCACGCTTCCCGAAG
GGAGAAAGGCGGACAGGTATCCGGTAAGCGGCAGGGTCGGAACAGGAGAGCGCACGAGGGAGCTTCCAGG
GGGAAACGCCTGGTATCTTTATAGTCCTGTCGGGTTTCGCCACCTCTGACTTGAGCGTCGATTTTTGTGA
TGCTCGTCAGGGGGGCGGAGCCTATGGAAAAACGCCAGCAACGCGGCCTTTTTACGGTTCCTGGCCTTTT
GCTGGCCTTTTGCTCACATGTTCTTTCCTGCGTTATCCCCTGATTCTGTGGATAACCGTAGTCGGTCTCC
TATGATGAAAAACATAAATGCCGACGACACATACAGAATAATTAATAAAATTAAAGCTTGTAGAAGCAAT
AATGATATTAATCAATGCTTATCTGATATGACTAAAATGGTACATTGTGAATATTATTTACTCGCGATCA
TTTATCCTCATTCTATGGTTAAATCTGATATTTCAATCCTAGATAATTACCCTAAAAAATGGAGGCAATA
TTATGATGACGCTAATTTAATAAAATATGATCCTATAGTAGATTATTCTAACTCCAATCATTCACCAATT
AATTGGAATATATTTGAAAACAATGCTGTAAATAAAAAATCTCCAAATGTAATTAAAGAAGCGAAAACAT
CAGGTCTTATCACTGGGTTTAGTTTCCCTATTCATACGGCTAACAATGGCTTCGGAATGCTTAGTTTTGC
ACATTCAGAAAAAGACAACTATATAGATAGTTTATTTTTACATGCGTGTATGAACATACCATTAATTGTT
CCTTCTCTAGTTGATAATTATCGAAAAATAAATATAGCAAATAATAAATCAAACAACGATTTAACCAAAA
GAGAAAAAGAATGTTTAGCGTGGGCATGCGAAGGAAAAAGCTCTTGGGATATTTCAAAAATATTAGGTTG
CAGTGAGCGTACTGTCACTTTCCATTTAACCAATGCGCAAATGAAACTCAATACAACAAACCGCTGCCAA
AGTATTTCTAAAGCAATTTTAACAGGAGCAATTGATTGCCCATACTTTAAAAATTAATAACACTGATAGT
GCTAGTGTAGATCACTTCTTGAGACCAAGATTATCAAAAAGGATCTTCACCTAGATCCTTTTAAATTAAA
AATGAAGTTTTAAATCAATCTAAAGTATATATGAGTAAACTTGGTCTGACAGTTACCAATGCTTAATCAG
TGAGGCACCTATCTCAGCGATCTGTCTATTTCGTTCATCCATAGTTGCCTGACTCCCCGTCGTGTAGATA
ACTACGATACGGGAGGGCTTACCATCTGGCCCCAGTGCTGCAATGATACCGCGGGACCCACGCTCACCGG
CTCCAGATTTATCAGCAATAAACCAGCCAGCCGGAAGGGCCGAGCGCAGAAGTGGTCCTGCAACTTTAT
Features (pLannotate 1.2.2; 4 found; start..end, strand, type, name):
    635..739     -  promoter       AmpR promoter: bla
    842..1430    +  rep_origin     ori: high-copy-number ColE1/pMB1/pBR322/pUC origin of replication
   1545..2294    +  CDS            luxR: LUXR_ALIFS - Experimental evidence at protein level: Swiss-Prot protein existence level 1. Transcriptional activator of the bioluminescence operon. Binds to the OHHL autoinducer. From Aliivibrio fischeri (Vibrio fischeri).
   2433..634     -  CDS            AmpR (across the origin): β-lactamase; bla; confers resistance to ampicillin, carbenicillin, and related antibiotics
