[The description below was written by a language model from this plasmid's Addgene catalogue record and pLannotate feature annotations shown in this document.]
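Description:
KTK_033 is a small (about 2.7 kb) entry-level part plasmid from the Komagataeibacter Tool Kit, a modular cloning system built for assembling multigene constructs in cellulose-producing bacteria. It serves as a storage vector for a single part, the luxR coding sequence from Vibrio (Aliivibrio) fischeri. The plasmid is propagated in E. coli at high copy from a ColE1/pMB1/pUC-type origin and is selected with ampicillin through a β-lactamase gene driven by its native bla promoter. The catalogue lists pSEVA331 as the backbone. The sequenced plasmid, however, carries only the pUC-type origin and AmpR, with no other replicon or marker annotated, so it looks like a minimal E. coli cloning vector rather than a broad-host-range plasmid. The record does not resolve this discrepancy.

The only payload feature annotated is the luxR open reading frame. LuxR is the quorum-sensing transcriptional activator of the V. fischeri bioluminescence operon. It binds the acyl-homoserine lactone autoinducer OHHL and, once bound, activates transcription from lux promoters. No promoter, ribosome binding site or terminator is annotated around the gene, which fits its role as a bare coding-sequence part rather than a complete expression unit, although the entry is classed as a bacterial expression vector. The cloning sites flanking the insert are not specified in the record.

As an entry vector, KTK_033 would typically supply luxR for assembly with promoter and terminator parts into higher-level toolkit constructs. A likely application is building AHL-inducible gene expression circuits, though the record itself states only that the plasmid is an entry vector containing LuxR.
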