Addgene plasmid #180545: KTK_033
Purpose: Entry vector containing LuxR
Depositing lab: Tom Ellis. Depositing organization: Imperial College London. Publication: Komagataeibacter Tool Kit (KTK): A Modular Cloning System for Multigene Constructs and Programmed Protein Secretion from Cellulose Producing Bacteria. Goosens VJ, Walker KT, Aragon SM, Singh A, Senthivel VR, Dekker L, Caro-Astorga J, Buat MLA, Song W, Lee KY, Ellis T. ACS Synth Biol. 2021 Dec 17;10(12):3422-3434. doi: 10.1021/acssynbio.1c00358. Epub 2021 Nov 12. PubMed 34767345.
Backbone
  Vector backbone: pSEVA331
  Vector type: Bacterial Expression
Growth in bacteria
  Bacterial resistance: Ampicillin, 100 μg/mL
  Growth temperature: 37°C
  Growth strain: DH5alpha
  Copy number: High Copy
Gene/Insert
  Gene/Insert name: LuxR
  Species: V. fischeri
  Cloning method: Restriction Enzyme; 5′ cloning site unknown (unknown if destroyed)
Terms and licenses: Academic/Nonprofit Terms; Industry Terms: Not Available to Industry
Depositor comments: Read the preprint at https://www.biorxiv.org/content/10.1101/2021.06.09.447691v1.full
How to cite: KTK_033 was a gift from Tom Ellis (Addgene plasmid # 180545 ; http://n2t.net/addgene:180545 ; RRID:Addgene_180545)
